Addgene plasmid #92320: pCGN-HCF-1-N1011
Purpose: N-term 1-1011 of HCF-1 protein
Depositing lab: Winship Herr. Depositing organization: Cold Spring Harbor Laboratory. Publication: VP16 targets an amino-terminal domain of HCF involved in cell cycle progression. Wilson AC, Freiman RN, Goto H, Nishimoto T, Herr W. Mol Cell Biol. 1997 Oct;17(10):6139-46. PubMed 9315674.
Backbone
  Vector backbone: pCGN
  Backbone size w/o insert (bp): 5038
  Total vector size (bp): 8116
  Vector type: Mammalian Expression
Growth in bacteria
  Bacterial resistance: Ampicillin, 100 μg/mL
  Growth temperature: 37°C
  Growth strain: DH5alpha
  Copy number: High Copy
Gene/Insert
  Gene/Insert name: HCF-1 (alt names: HCFC1; host cell factor C1)
  Species: H. sapiens (human)
  Insert size (bp): 3078
  Mutation: AA 2-1011
  GenBank ID: NM_005334.2 NP_005325.2
  Entrez Gene: HCFC1 (a.k.a. CFF, HCF, HCF-1, HCF1, HFC1, MAHCX, MRX3, PPP1R89, VCAF, XLID3)
  Promoter: CMV
  Tag / fusion protein: HA (N terminal on backbone)
  Cloning method: Restriction Enzyme; 5′ cloning site XbaI (overlapping dam methylation) (not destroyed); 3′ cloning site BamHI (not destroyed)
  Sequencing primers: 5′ CMV_for
Terms and licenses: Academic/Nonprofit Terms; Industry Terms: Not Available to Industry
How to cite: pCGN-HCF-1-N1011 was a gift from Winship Herr (Addgene plasmid # 92320 ; http://n2t.net/addgene:92320 ; RRID:Addgene_92320)
