[The description below was written by a language model from this plasmid's Addgene catalogue record and pLannotate feature annotations shown in this document.]
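Description:
pCGN-HCF-1-N1011 is a mammalian expression plasmid built on the pCGN backbone that encodes the amino-terminal portion of human host cell factor 1 (HCF-1, gene HCFC1), residues 2-1011, fused to an N-terminal HA epitope tag supplied by the vector. The roughly 3.1 kb insert sits between XbaI and BamHI sites, both retained. Transcription is driven by the human cytomegalovirus immediate early enhancer and promoter, followed by a 5' untranslated leader from the herpes simplex virus thymidine kinase gene. The annotated HCFC1 fragment begins a short distance downstream of this leader, which leaves room for the vector-encoded start codon and HA tag, although the tag itself is not called out in the feature table. Downstream of the coding region, a rabbit β-globin intron, a short stretch of β-globin exon sequence and the rabbit β-globin polyadenylation signal provide splicing and 3' end processing of the transcript.

The plasmid is propagated in E. coli through a high-copy ColE1/pUC-type origin and selected with ampicillin via the β-lactamase gene. It also carries an f1 phage origin, which can be used for single-stranded DNA production, along with an SV40 early promoter region and small remnants of lacI, lacZα, rop and bom, plus a T7 promoter, that appear to be backbone leftovers rather than functional parts. No mammalian selection marker is annotated, which suggests use in transient transfection. The sequenced record (8,107 nt) is close to the listed size of 8,116 bp. The associated work concerns an amino-terminal domain of HCF that is targeted by the HSV transactivator VP16 and is involved in cell cycle progression, so the construct serves to express an HA-detectable N-terminal HCF-1 truncation for studying those functions.
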