Features (pLannotate 1.2.2; 17 found; start..end, strand, type, name):
    304..507     +  promoter       CMV promoter: human cytomegalovirus (CMV) immediate early promoter
    597..636     +  5'UTR          HSV TK 5'-UTR: 5' untranslated region from the herpes simplex virus thymidine kinase gene
    747..3776    +  CDS            HCFC1 (fragment): HCFC1_HUMAN - Also known as HCF1, HFC1. Experimental evidence at protein level: Swiss-Prot protein existence level 1. (Microbial infection) In case of human herpes simplex virus (HSV) infection, HCFC1 forms a multiprotein-DNA complex with the viral transactivator protein VP16 and POU2F1 thereby enabling the transcription of the viral immediate early genes. From Homo sapiens (Human).
   3805..4377    +  intron         β-globin intron: intron from rabbit β-globin gene
   4381..4503    +  CDS            HBB: HBB_COLGU - Experimental evidence at transcript level: Swiss-Prot protein existence level 2. Involved in oxygen transport from the lung to the various peripheral tissues. From Colobus guereza (Mantled guereza) (Eastern black-and-white colobus monkey).
   4574..4629    +  polyA_signal   β-globin poly(A) signal: rabbit β-globin polyadenylation signal (Gil and Proudfoot, 1987)
   4969..5158    -  promoter       SV40 promoter: SV40 early promoter
   5158..5212    -  CDS            lacI (fragment): lac repressor; lacI; The lac repressor binds to the lac operator to inhibit transcription in E. coli. This inhibition can be relieved by adding lactose or isopropyl-β-D-thiogalactopyranoside (IPTG).
   5395..5983    -  rep_origin     ori: high-copy-number ColE1/pMB1/pBR322/pUC origin of replication
   6154..7014    -  CDS            AmpR: β-lactamase; bla; confers resistance to ampicillin, carbenicillin, and related antibiotics
   7015..7119    -  promoter       AmpR promoter: bla
   7214..7249    +  CDS            rop (fragment): Rop protein, which maintains plasmids at low copy number; rop
   7351..7450    +  misc_feature   bom (fragment): basis of mobility region from pBR322
   7478..7906    -  rep_origin     f1 ori (sequence partly withheld): f1 bacteriophage origin of replication; arrow indicates direction of (+) strand synthesis
   7910..8067    -  CDS            lacZα (fragment): LacZα fragment of β-galactosidase; lacZ fragment
   8070..8088    +  promoter       T7 promoter: promoter for bacteriophage T7 RNA polymerase
   8107..303     +  enhancer       CMV enhancer (across the origin): human cytomegalovirus immediate early enhancer
>Addgene plasmid #92320 | pCGN-HCF-1-N1011 | addgene full sequence | sequence record 193278 | Addgene NGS Result
GTTACATAACTTACGGTAAATGGCCCGCCTGGCTGACCGCCCAACGACCCCCGCCCATTGACGTCAATAA
TGACGTATGTTCCCATAGTAACGCCAATAGGGACTTTCCATTGACGTCAATGGGTGGAGTATTTACGGTA
AACTGCCCACTTGGCAGTACATCAAGTGTATCATATGCCAAGTACGCCCCCTATTGACGTCAATGACGGT
AAATGGCCCGCCTGGCATTATGCCCAGTACATGACCTTATGGGACTTTCCTACTTGGCAGTACATCTACG
TATTAGTCATCGCTATTACCATGGTGATGCGGTTTTGGCAGTACATCAATGGGCGTGGATAGCGGTTTGA
CTCACGGGGATTTCCAAGTCTCCACCCCATTGACGTCAATGGGAGTTTGTTTTGGCACCAAAATCAACGG
GACTTTCCAAAATGTCGTAACAACTCCGCCCCATTGACGCAAATGGGCGGTAGGCGTGTACGGTGGGAGG
TCTATATAAGCAGAGCTCGTTTAGTGAACCGTCAGATCGCCTGGAGACGCCATCCACGCTGTTTTGACCT
CCATAGAAGACACCGGGACCGATCCAGCCTCCGGGGGATCTTGGTGGCGTGAAACTCCCGCACCTCTTCG
GCCAGCGCCTTGTAGAAGCGCGTATGGCTTCTAGCTATCCTTATGACGTGCCTGACTATGCCAGCCTGGG
AGGACCTTCTAGATCACGTCGTGCATCTGGTACGTACGGACGCGTCGCTTCGGCCGTGTCGCCCGCCAAC
TTGCCAGCGGTGCTTCTGCAGCCCCGCTGGAAGCGAGTGGTGGGCTGGTCGGGTCCGGTGCCACGGCCCC
GCCACGGCCACCGCGCCGTGGCCATCAAGGAGCTCATCGTGGTGTTTGGCGGCGGCAACGAGGGAATAGT
GGACGAACTGCACGTGTACAACACGGCAACCAACCAGTGGTTCATCCCAGCCGTGAGGGGGGACATTCCC
CCTGGGTGTGCAGCCTATGGCTTCGTGTGTGACGGGACTCGCCTCCTGGTGTTTGGTGGGATGGTGGAGT
ATGGGAAATACAGCAATGACCTCTACGAACTCCAGGCGAGCCGGTGGGAGTGGAAGAGACTCAAAGCAAA
GACGCCCAAAAACGGGCCCCCTCCGTGTCCTCGACTCGGGCACAGCTTCTCCCTTGTGGGCAACAAATGC
TACCTGTTTGGGGGTCTGGCCAATGATAGCGAGGACCCAAAGAACAACATTCCAAGGTACCTGAATGACT
TATATATCCTGGAATTACGGCCAGGCTCTGGAGTGGTAGCCTGGGACATTCCCATCACTTACGGGGTCCT
ACCACCACCCCGGGAGTCACATACTGCCGTGGTCTACACCGAAAAAGACAATAAGAAGTCCAAGCTGGTG
ATCTACGGCGGGATGAGTGGCTGCAGGCTGGGGGACCTGTGGACCCTAGATATTGACACCCTGACGTGGA
ATAAGCCCAGTCTCAGCGGGGTGGCGCCTCTTCCTCGCAGTCTCCACTCGGCAACCACCATCGGAAATAA
AATGTACGTGTTTGGTGGCTGGGTGCCTCTCGTCATGGATGACGTCAAAGTGGCCACACACGAGAAGGAG
TGGAAGTGTACCAACACGCTGGCTTGTCTCAACCTGGATACCATGGCCTGGGAGACCATCCTGATGGATA
CACTGGAGGACAACATCCCCCGTGCTCGGGCTGGCCACTGCGCAGTCGCCATCAACACCCGCCTGTACAT
TTGGAGTGGGCGTGACGGCTACCGCAAGGCCTGGAACAACCAGGTCTGCTGCAAGGACCTCTGGTACCTA
GAGACAGAAAAGCCACCACCCCCAGCCCGAGTACAACTGGTACGCGCCAACACCAACTCCCTGGAGGTGA
GCTGGGGGGCAGTGGCAACAGCCGACAGCTACCTTCTCCAGCTCCAGAAATATGACATTCCTGCCACGGC
TGCTACTGCCACCTCCCCTACACCCAATCCGGTCCCATCTGTGCCTGCCAACCCTCCCAAGAGCCCTGCC
CCAGCAGCAGCCGCACCTGCTGTGCAGCCGCTGACCCAAGTAGGCATCACGCTCCTGCCCCAGGCTGCCC
CCGCACCCCCGACCACCACCACCATCCAGGTCTTGCCAACGGTGCCTGGCAGCTCCATTTCTGTGCCCAC
CGCAGCCAGGACTCAAGGTGTCCCTGCTGTTCTCAAAGTGACCGGTCCTCAGGCTACAACAGGAACTCCA
TTGGTCACCATGCGACCTGCCAGCCAGGCTGGGAAAGCCCCTGTCACCGTGACCTCCCTTCCCGCCGGAG
TGCGGATGGTTGTGCCAACACAGAGTGCCCAGGGAACGGTGATTGGCAGTAGCCCACAGATGAGTGGGAT
GGCCGCACTGGCCGCTGCGGCCGCTGCCACCCAGAAGATCCCCCCTTCCTCGGCACCCACGGTGCTGAGT
GTCCCAGCGGGTACCACCATCGTGAAGACCATGGCTGTGACACCTGGCACTACCACCCTCCCAGCCACTG
TGAAGGTGGCCTCCTCGCCAGTCATGGTGAGCAACCCTGCCACTCGCATGCTGAAGACTGCAGCCGCCCA
GGTGGGGACATCGGTTTCCTCCGCCACCAACACGTCTACCCGCCCTATCATCACAGTGCACAAGTCAGGC
ACTGTGACAGTGGCCCAGCAAGCCCAGGTGGTGACCACAGTTGTGGGCGGGGTCACCAAGACCATCACCC
TGGTGAAGAGCCCCATCTCTGTCCCAGGAGGCAGTGCTCTGATTTCCAATCTGGGCAAAGTGATGTCGGT
GGTCCAGACCAAACCAGTTCAGACTTCAGCAGTCACAGGCCAGGCGTCCACGGGTCCTGTGACTCAGATC
ATCCAGACCAAAGGGCCCCTGCCAGCGGGAACAATCCTGAAGCTGGTGACCTCAGCAGATGGCAAGCCCA
CCACCATCATCACTACCACGCAGGCCAGTGGGGCGGGGACCAAGCCCACCATCCTGGGCATCAGCAGCGT
CTCCCCCAGTACCACCAAGCCCGGCACGACCACCATCATCAAAACCATCCCCATGTCGGCCATCATCACC
CAGGCGGGCGCCACGGGTGTGACCAGCAGTCCTGGCATCAAGTCCCCCATCACCATCATCACCACCAAGG
TGATGACTTCAGGAACTGGAGCACCTGCGAAAATCATCACTGCTGTCCCCAAAATTGCCACTGGCCACGG
GCAGCAGGGAGTGACCCAGGTGGTGCTTAAGGGGGCCCCGGGACAGCCAGGCACCATCCTCCGCACTGTG
CCCATGGGGGGTGTTCGCCTGGTCACACCCGTCACCGTCTCCGCCGTCAAGCCAGCCGTCACCACGTTGG
TTGTGAAAGGCACCACAGGTGTCACGACCCTAGGCACAGTGACAGGCACCGTCTCCACCAGCCTTGCCGG
GGCGGGGGGCCACAGCACTAGTGCTTCCCTGGCCACGCCCATCACCACCTTGGGCACCATTGCCACCCTC
TCAAGCCAGGTGATCAACCCCACTGCCATCACTGTGTCGGCCGCACAGACCACGCTGACAGCGGCAGGCG
GGCTCACAACCCCAACCATCACCATGCAGCCCGTGTCCCAGCCCACCCAGGTAACTCTGATCACGGCACC
TAGTGGGGTGGAGGCCCAGCCTGTGCATGACCTCCCTGTGTCCATTCTGGCCTCCCCGACTACAGAACAG
CCCACCGCCACAGTTACCATCGCCGACTCAGGCCAGGGTGATGTGCAGCCTGGCACTGTCACCTTGAGAT
CTTGAGGATCCTGAGAACTTCAGGGTGAGTTTGGGGACCCTTGATTGTTCTTTCTTTTTCGCTATTGTAA
AATTCATGTTATATGGAGGGGGCAAAGTTTTCAGGGTGTTGTTTAGAATGGGAAGATGTCCCTTGTATCA
CCATGGACCCTCATGATAATTTTGTTTCTTTCACTTTCTACTCTGTTGACAACCATTGTCTCCTCTTATT
TTCTTTTCATTTTCTGTAACTTTTTCGTTAAACTTTAGCTTGCATTTGTAACGAATTTTTAAATTCACTT
TTGTTTATTTGTCAGATTGTAAGTACTTTCTCTAATCACTTTTTTTTCAAGGCAATCAGGGTATATTATA
TTGTACTTCAGCACAGTTTTAGAGAACAATTGTTATAATTAAATGATAAGGTAGAATATTTCTGCATATA
AATTCTGGCTGGCGTGGAAATATTCTTATTGGTAGAAACAACTACACCCTGGTCATCATCCTGCCTTTCT
CTTTATGGTTACAATGATATACACTGTTTGAGATGAGGATAAAATACTCTGAGTCCAAACCGGGCCCCTC
TGCTAACCATGTTCATGCCTTCTTCTCTTTCCTACAGCTCCTGGGCAACGTGCTGGTTGTTGTGCTGTCT
CATCATTTTGGCAAAGAATTCACTCCTCAGGTGCAGGCTGCCTATCAGAAGGTGGTGGCTGGTGTGGCCA
ATGCCCTGGCTCACAAATACCACTGAGATCTTTTTCCCTCTGCCAAAAATTATGGGGACATCATGAAGCC
CCTTGAGCATCTGACTTCTGGCTAATAAAGGAAATTTATTTTCATTGCAATAGTGTGTTGGAATTTTTTG
TGTCTCTCACTCGGAAGGACATATGGGAGGGCAAATCATTTAAAACATCAGAATGAGTATTTGGTTTAGA
GTTTGGCAACATATGCCCATATGCTGGCTGCCATGAACAAAGGTTGGCTATAAAGAGGTCATCAGTATAT
GAAACAGCCCCCTGCTGTCCATTCCTTATTCCATAGAAAAGCCTTGACTTGAGGTTAGATTTTTTTTATA
TTTTGTTTTGTGTTATTTTTTTCTTTAACATCCCTAAAATTTTCCTTACATGTTTTACTAGCCAGATTTT
TCCTCCTCTCCTGACTACTCCCAGTCATAGCTGTCCCTCTTCTCTTATGGAGATCCCTCGAGGAGCTTTT
TGCAAAAGCCTAGGCCTCCAAAAAAGCCTCTTCACTACTTCTGGAATAGCTCAGAGGCCGAGGCGGCCTC
GGCCTCTGCATAAATAAAAAAAATTAGTCAGCCATGGGGCGGAGAATGGGCGGAACTGGGCGGAGTTAGG
GGCGGGATGGGCGGAGTTAGGGGCGGGACTATGGTTGCTGACTAATTGCTGCATTAATGAATCGGCCAAC
GCGCGGGGAGAGGCGGTTTGCGTATTGGGCGCTCTTCCGCTTCCTCGCTCACTGACTCGCTGCGCTCGGT
CGTTCGGCTGCGGCGAGCGGTATCAGCTCACTCAAAGGCGGTAATACGGTTATCCACAGAATCAGGGGAT
AACGCAGGAAAGAACATGTGAGCAAAAGGCCAGCAAAAGGCCAGGAACCGTAAAAAGGCCGCGTTGCTGG
CGTTTTTCCATAGGCTCCGCCCCCCTGACGAGCATCACAAAAATCGACGCTCAAGTCAGAGGTGGCGAAA
CCCGACAGGACTATAAAGATACCAGGCGTTTCCCCCTGGAAGCTCCCTCGTGCGCTCTCCTGTTCCGACC
CTGCCGCTTACCGGATACCTGTCCGCCTTTCTCCCTTCGGGAAGCGTGGCGCTTTCTCATAGCTCACGCT
GTAGGTATCTCAGTTCGGTGTAGGTCGTTCGCTCCAAGCTGGGCTGTGTGCACGAACCCCCCGTTCAGCC
CGACCGCTGCGCCTTATCCGGTAACTATCGTCTTGAGTCCAACCCGGTAAGACACGACTTATCGCCACTG
GCAGCAGCCACTGGTAACAGGATTAGCAGAGCGAGGTATGTAGGCGGTGCTACAGAGTTCTTGAAGTGGT
GGCCTAACTACGGCTACACTAGAAGAACAGTATTTGGTATCTGCGCTCTGCTGAAGCCAGTTACCTTCGG
AAAAAGAGTTGGTAGCTCTTGATCCGGCAAACAAACCACCGCTGGTAGCGGTGGTTTTTTTGTTTGCAAG
CAGCAGATTACGCGCAGAAAAAAAGGATCTCAAGAAGATCCTTTGATCTTTTCTACGGGGTCTGACGCTC
AGTGGAACGAAAACTCACGTTAAGGGATTTTGGTCATGAGATTATCAAAAAGGATCTTCACCTAGATCCT
TTTAAATTAAAAATGAAGTTTTAAATCAATCTAAAGTATATATGAGTAAACTTGGTCTGACAGTTACCAA
TGCTTAATCAGTGAGGCACCTATCTCAGCGATCTGTCTATTTCGTTCATCCATAGTTGCCTGACTCCCCG
TCGTGTAGATAACTACGATACGGGAGGGCTTACCATCTGGCCCCAGTGCTGCAATGATACCGCGAGACCC
ACGCTCACCGGCTCCAGATTTATCAGCAATAAACCAGCCAGCCGGAAGGGCCGAGCGCAGAAGTGGTCCT
GCAACTTTATCCGCCTCCATCCAGTCTATTAATTGTTGCCGGGAAGCTAGAGTAAGTAGTTCGCCAGTTA
ATAGTTTGCGCAACGTTGTTGCCATTGCTACAGGCATCGTGGTGTCACGCTCGTCGTTTGGTATGGCTTC
ATTCAGCTCCGGTTCCCAACGATCAAGGCGAGTTACATGATCCCCCATGTTGTGCAAAAAAGCGGTTAGC
TCCTTCGGTCCTCCGATCGTTGTCAGAAGTAAGTTGGCCGCAGTGTTATCACTCATGGTTATGGCAGCAC
TGCATAATTCTCTTACTGTCATGCCATCCGTAAGATGCTTTTCTGTGACTGGTGAGTACTCAACCAAGTC
ATTCTGAGAATAGTGTATGCGGCGACCGAGTTGCTCTTGCCCGGCGTCAATACGGGATAATACCGCGCCA
CATAGCAGAACTTTAAAAGTGCTCATCATTGGAAAACGTTCTTCGGGGCGAAAACTCTCAAGGATCTTAC
CGCTGTTGAGATCCAGTTCGATGTAACCCACTCGTGCACCCAACTGATCTTCAGCATCTTTTACTTTCAC
CAGCGTTTCTGGGTGAGCAAAAACAGGAAGGCAAAATGCCGCAAAAAAGGGAATAAGGGCGACACGGAAA
TGTTGAATACTCATACTCTTCCTTTTTCAATATTATTGAAGCATTTATCAGGGTTATTGTCTCATGAGCG
GATACATATTTGAATGTATTTAGAAAAATAAACAAATAGGGGTTCCGCGCACATTTCCCCGAAAAGTGCC
ACCTGACGTCTAAGAAACCATTATTATCATGACATTAACCTATAAAAATAGGCGTATCACGAGGCCCTTT
CGTCTCGCGCGTTTCGGTGATGACGGTGAAAACCTCTGACACATGCAGCTCCCGGAGACGGTCACAGCTT
GTCTGTAAGCGGATGCCGGGAGCAGACAAGCCCGTCAGGGCGCGTCAGCGGGTGTTGGCGGGTGTCGGGG
CTGGCTTAACTATGCGGCATCAGAGCAGATTGTACTGAGAGTGCACCATATGCGGTGTGAAATACCGCAC
AGATGCGTAAGGAGAAAATACCGCATCAGGAAATTGTAAGCGTTAATATTTTGTTAAAATTCGCGTTAAA
TTTTTGTTAAATCAGCTCATTTTTTAACCAATAGGCCGAAATCGGCAAAATCCCTTATAAATCAAAAGAA
TAGACCGAGATAGGGT
[37 nt withheld, positions 7577-7613]
AAAGAACGTGGACTCCAACGTCAAAGG
[49 nt withheld, positions 7641-7689]
T
[91 nt withheld, positions 7691-7781]
G
[124 nt withheld, positions 7783-7906]
CCATTCGCCATTCAGGCTGCGCAACTGTTGGGAAGGGCGATCGGTGCGGGCCTCTTCGCTATTACGCCAG
CTGGCGAAAGGGGGATGTGCTGCAAGGCGATTAAGTTGGGTAACGCCAGGGTTTTCCCAGTCACGACGTT
GTAAAACGACGGCCAGTGAATTGTAATACGACTCACTATAGGGCGAATTCGAGCTCGCCCC
